Addgene plasmid #67426: pET-DEST42-ARL4D-V5-His6
Purpose: Expression of hArl4D with C-term V5 and His6 tag in E. coli
Depositing lab: Richard Kahn. Depositing organization: Emory University. Publication: Tool box: Plasmids for the expression or knockdown of human ARF Family GTPases (ARF/ARL/SAR) and their co-expression in bacteria with N-myristoyltransferases. Kerr SC, Kahn RA. Cell Logist. 2015 Sep 21;5(3):e1090523. doi: 10.1080/21592799.2015.1090523. eCollection 2015 Jul-Sep. PubMed 27057421.
Backbone
  Vector backbone: pET-DEST42
  Backbone manufacturer: Life Technologies
  Vector type: Bacterial Expression
Growth in bacteria
  Bacterial resistance: Ampicillin, 100 μg/mL
  Growth temperature: 37°C
  Growth strain: DH5alpha
  Copy number: High Copy
Gene/Insert
  Gene/Insert name: ARL4D (alt name: pRK16n-D42)
  Species: H. sapiens (human)
  Mutation: bp 272 A to C; N91T mutation; bp 327 T to G; silent mutation; bp 390 C to G; silent mutation
  Entrez Gene: ARL4D (a.k.a. ARF4L, ARL6)
  Promoter: T7/lacO
  Tag / fusion protein: V5 (C terminal on backbone); His (C terminal on backbone)
  Cloning method: Gateway Cloning
  Sequencing primers: 5′ T7; 3′ T7-term
Terms and licenses: Academic/Nonprofit Terms; Industry Terms: Not Available to Industry
How to cite: pET-DEST42-ARL4D-V5-His6 was a gift from Richard Kahn (Addgene plasmid # 67426 ; http://n2t.net/addgene:67426 ; RRID:Addgene_67426)
