[The description below was written by a language model from this plasmid's Addgene catalogue record and the feature table of its GenBank file.]
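Description:
pET-DEST42-ARL4D-V5-His6 is a bacterial expression plasmid for producing human ARL4D, a member of the ARF family of small GTPases, in E. coli. It is built on the commercial Gateway destination vector pET-DEST42, is maintained as a high-copy plasmid and is selected with ampicillin. The ARL4D coding sequence was introduced by Gateway recombination and therefore sits between attB1 and attB2 sites. It is fused in frame at its C terminus to a V5 epitope tag followed by a 6xHis tag, both supplied by the backbone. The V5 tag allows antibody detection, and the His tag allows metal-affinity purification of the recombinant protein.

Transcription is driven by a bacteriophage T7 promoter placed next to a lac operator. Expression therefore depends on a host that supplies T7 RNA polymerase. It is held in check by lac repressor until it is relieved with IPTG or lactose. The record notes three nucleotide differences in the insert: an A-to-C change at position 272 that produces an N91T substitution, and two silent changes at positions 327 and 390. Users interested in strictly wild-type protein should take the N91T substitution into account.

The available annotated sequence is only a 902 bp partial read, recorded in the reverse orientation relative to the expression cassette. It covers the T7 promoter, the lac operator, the two attB sites flanking the insert region, and the V5 and His tags. The insert itself is not annotated as a feature, and the origin of replication, resistance gene and other backbone elements are not covered. The plasmid belongs to a toolbox of constructs for expressing human ARF, ARL and SAR GTPases.
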