LOCUS       Exported 902 bp ds-DNA linear SYN 03-JUN-2021
DEFINITION  Expression of hArl4D with C-term V5 and His6 tag in E. coli.
ACCESSION   .
VERSION     .
KEYWORDS    pET-DEST42-ARL4D-V5-His6
SOURCE      synthetic DNA construct
  ORGANISM  synthetic DNA construct
REFERENCE   1 (bases 1 to 902)
  TITLE     Unpublished Kahn lab ARF plasmids
REFERENCE   2 (bases 1 to 902)
  AUTHORS   .
  TITLE     Direct Submission
  JOURNAL   Exported Jun 3, 2021 from SnapGene Server 1.1.58
            http://www.snapgene.com
FEATURES             Location/Qualifiers
     source          1..902
                     /organism="synthetic DNA construct"
                     /mol_type="other DNA"
     CDS             complement(29..46)
                     /codon_start=1
                     /product="6xHis affinity tag"
                     /label=6xHis
                     /translation="HHHHHH"
     CDS             complement(56..97)
                     /codon_start=1
                     /product="epitope tag from simian virus 5"
                     /label=V5 tag
                     /translation="GKPIPNPLLGLDST"
     protein_bind    117..141
                     /gene="mutant version of attB"
                     /label=attB2
                     /bound_moiety="BP Clonase(TM)"
                     /note="recombination site for the Gateway(R) BP reaction"
     protein_bind    complement(763..787)
                     /gene="mutant version of attB"
                     /label=attB1
                     /bound_moiety="BP Clonase(TM)"
                     /note="recombination site for the Gateway(R) BP reaction"
     protein_bind    828..852
                     /label=lac operator
                     /bound_moiety="lac repressor encoded by lacI"
                     /note="The lac repressor binds to the lac operator to
                     inhibit transcription in E. coli. This inhibition can be
                     relieved by adding lactose or
                     isopropyl-beta-D-thiogalactopyranoside (IPTG)."
     primer_bind     complement(852..871)
                     /label=T7
                     /note="T7 promoter, forward primer"
     promoter        complement(853..871)
                     /label=T7 promoter
                     /note="promoter for bacteriophage T7 RNA polymerase"
ORIGIN
        1 ggctttgtta gcagccggat caaactcaat ggtgatggtg atgatgaccg gtacgcgtag
       61 aatcgagacc gaggagaggg ttagggatag gcttaccttc aagcttcgaa ttgatcacca
      121 ctttgtacaa gaaagctggg tcccgtctct tcttgccacc ccgagctgcc ttcttcctct
      181 tgaggatcat ctcatagagg cgctcaaggc cctgctgcag gcccagaccg tccacagcgc
      241 tgcagccttg cacatgagtg agagtggcgg ctgctagctc tcggactgcc agcctcttct
      301 ccacctcagc agcgctcagt gccccgggct ggtcctgctt gttggccagc accagcactg
      361 gcacgccctg gttgtccgag gcccggctga ttcggtgcaa ctccaccttg gcttcctcca
      421 gccgctcagc ctccgcagcg tccaccacaa acactagacc gtctgtccgg cgggtataag
      481 agcgccacag tggtcgcagc ttctcctgcc ccccgacgtc ccacacttgg aaggtgatgc
      541 cacgcgatcc cccgaggggc acccggatct tctcggtgtt gaagcctttg gtggggacac
      601 tctggacaaa ctccttgaac ttgaggcggt aaaggaggga ggtctttcca gcagagtcca
      661 gcccaatgac cacgacatgc agggcttgga agtggggcaa gaaggaggag gcagtgggcg
      721 ccatctcagt caagtggttc cccatggttc tatctccttc taagcctgct tttttgtaca
      781 aacttgtgat attccttctt aaagttaaac aaaattattt ctagagggga attgttatcc
      841 gctcacaatt cccctatagt gagtcgtatt aatttcgcgg gatcgagatc tcgatcctct
      901 ac
//
